Addgene plasmid #175563: pGreenII 0229/ProRUBY:GOXL1-Citrine:NOSt
Purpose: pSOUP helper plasmid needed for Agrobacterium-mediated plant transformation - Expression of GOXL genes tagged with Citrine under RUBY promoter for transgene complementation of ruby-1
Depositing lab: George Haughn. Depositing organization: University of British Columbia. Publication: Expression Patterns and Functional Characterisation of Arabidopsis GALACTOSE OXIDASE-LIKE (GOXL) Genes Suggest Specialised Roles for Galactose Oxidases in Plants. Sola K, Dean GH, Li Y, Lohmann J, Movahedan M, Gilchrist EJ, Adams KL, Haughn GW. Plant Cell Physiol. 2021 May 27. pii: 6286013. doi: 10.1093/pcp/pcab073. PubMed 34042158.
Backbone
  Vector backbone: pGreenII 0229
  Vector type: Plant Expression
  Selectable markers: Kanamycin in plants
Growth in bacteria
  Bacterial resistance: Kanamycin, 50 μg/mL
  Growth temperature: 37°C
  Growth strain: DH5alpha
  Copy number: High Copy
Gene/Insert
  Gene/Insert name: GOXL1
  Species: A. thaliana (mustard weed)
  Promoter: RUBY
  Tag / fusion protein: Citrine (C terminal on backbone)
  Cloning method: Restriction Enzyme; 5′ cloning site Unknown (unknown if destroyed); 3′ cloning site Unknown (unknown if destroyed)
  Sequencing primers: 5′ M13F; 3′ M13R
Terms and licenses: Academic/Nonprofit Terms; Industry Terms: Not Available to Industry
How to cite: pGreenII 0229/ProRUBY:GOXL1-Citrine:NOSt was a gift from George Haughn (Addgene plasmid # 175563 ; http://n2t.net/addgene:175563 ; RRID:Addgene_175563)
