[The description below was written by a language model from this plasmid's Addgene catalogue record and pLannotate feature annotations shown in this document.]
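Description:
pGreenII 0229/ProRUBY:GOXL1-Citrine:NOSt is a small binary vector for Agrobacterium-mediated plant transformation, built on the pGreenII 0229 backbone. In E. coli it replicates at high copy from a ColE1/pUC-type origin and is selected with kanamycin through an aph(3')-Ia (KanR) gene located outside the T-DNA. It also carries the pSa origin, which functions in Agrobacterium only when replication functions are supplied in trans. This is why the record notes that the pSOUP helper plasmid is required.

Between the nopaline-type left and right T-DNA border repeats lie two plant cassettes. The payload is Arabidopsis thaliana GOXL1 (GALACTOSE OXIDASE-LIKE 1) fused at its C terminus to the yellow fluorescent protein Citrine and followed by a NOS terminator. The automated annotation labels the coding region as two fragments matching GLOX1, separated by a short gap that may reflect an intron in a genomic clone, although the record does not say so. The long unannotated stretch upstream of the coding region is presumably the RUBY promoter named in the catalogue entry. Remnants of the pBluescript-style cloning region (lacZα fragment, T7 and T3 promoters, lac promoter and operator) flank the insert.

The second cassette is a plant selectable marker in which the NOS promoter drives bar, encoding phosphinothricin acetyltransferase, with its own NOS terminator. This confers glufosinate/bialaphos resistance, which conflicts with the catalogue's listing of kanamycin as the plant selection. The feature table shows no plant-expressed kanamycin marker within the T-DNA.

The construct was made to express Citrine-tagged GOXL1 in the RUBY expression domain, testing whether it can complement the ruby-1 mutant and allowing the fusion protein to be localised.
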