Features (pLannotate 1.2.2; 22 found; start..end, strand, type, name):
      1..589     +  rep_origin     ori: high-copy-number ColE1/pMB1/pBR322/pUC origin of replication
    656..678     +  misc_feature   LB T-DNA repeat: left border repeat from nopaline C58 T-DNA (truncated)
    702..954     -  terminator     NOS terminator: nopaline synthase terminator and poly(A) signal
    977..1525    -  CDS            bar: PAT_STRHY - Experimental evidence at protein level: Swiss-Prot protein existence level 1. Inactivates phosphinothricin (PPT) by transfer of an acetyl group from acetyl CoA. Can also acetylate demethylphosphinothricin but not PTT or glutamate. This enzyme is an effector of phosphinothricin tripeptide (PTT or bialaphos) resistance. From Streptomyces hygroscopicus. Introduced by genetic manipulation and expressed in glufosinate-tolerant maize by Dekalb Genetics.
   1567..1746    -  promoter       NOS promoter: nopaline synthase promoter
   1856..2011    -  CDS            lacZα (fragment): LacZα fragment of β-galactosidase; lacZ fragment
   2019..2037    +  promoter       T7 promoter: promoter for bacteriophage T7 RNA polymerase
   6536..7057    +  CDS            GLOX1 (fragment): GLOX1_ARATH - Experimental evidence at transcript level: Swiss-Prot protein existence level 2. Catalyzes the oxidation of aldehydes to the corresponding carboxylate by coupling the reaction to the reduction of dioxygen to hydrogen peroxide. Substrates include glyoxal and other aldehydes (By similarity). May be regulated by the transcription factor MYB80 during anther development and play a role in tapetum and pollen development (PubMed:21673079). From Arabidopsis thaliana (Mouse-ear cress).
   7197..8525    +  CDS            GLOX1 (fragment): GLOX1_ARATH - Experimental evidence at transcript level: Swiss-Prot protein existence level 2. Catalyzes the oxidation of aldehydes to the corresponding carboxylate by coupling the reaction to the reduction of dioxygen to hydrogen peroxide. Substrates include glyoxal and other aldehydes (By similarity). May be regulated by the transcription factor MYB80 during anther development and play a role in tapetum and pollen development (PubMed:21673079). From Arabidopsis thaliana (Mouse-ear cress).
   8528..8577    -  misc_feature   MCS (fragment): pBluescript multiple cloning site
   8598..9311    +  CDS            Citrine: Citrine is a basic (constitutively fluorescent) yellow fluorescent protein published in 2001, derived from Aequorea victoria. It has moderate acid sensitivity.
   9353..9605    +  terminator     NOS terminator: nopaline synthase terminator and poly(A) signal
   9624..9642    -  promoter       T3 promoter: promoter for bacteriophage T3 RNA polymerase
   9685..9707    -  protein_bind   lac operator (fragment): The lac repressor binds to the lac operator to inhibit transcription in E. coli. This inhibition can be relieved by adding lactose or isopropyl-β-D-thiogalactopyranoside (IPTG). lac repressor encoded by lacI
   9711..9741    -  promoter       lac promoter: promoter for the E. coli lac operon
   9756..9777    -  protein_bind   CAP binding site: CAP binding activates transcription in the presence of cAMP. E. coli catabolite activator protein
   9790..9882    -  CDS            lacI (fragment): lac repressor; lacI; The lac repressor binds to the lac operator to inhibit transcription in E. coli. This inhibition can be relieved by adding lactose or isopropyl-β-D-thiogalactopyranoside (IPTG).
   9884..10008   -  rep_origin     RSF ori (fragment): Plasmids containing the RSF 1030 origin of replication can be propagated in E. coli cells that contain additional plasmids with compatible origins.
  10016..10040   +  misc_feature   RB T-DNA repeat: right border repeat from nopaline C58 T-DNA
  10191..10626   -  rep_origin     pSa ori: origin of replication from bacterial plasmid pSa
  10631..10732   -  CDS            TRA2_ECOLX (fragment): Protein predicted: Swiss-Prot protein existence level 4. Required for transposition of transposon Tn903. From Escherichia coli.
  10917..11732   +  CDS            KanR: aminoglycoside phosphotransferase; aph(3')-Ia; confers resistance to kanamycin in bacteria or G418 (Geneticin®) in eukaryotes
>Addgene plasmid #175563 | pGreenII 0229/ProRUBY:GOXL1-Citrine:NOSt | addgene full sequence | sequence record 345621 | Addgene NGS Result
TTGAGATCCTTTTTTTCTGCGCGTAATCTGCTGCTTGCAAACAAAAAAACCACCGCTACCAGCGGTGGTT
TGTTTGCCGGATCAAGAGCTACCAACTCTTTTTCCGAAGGTAACTGGCTTCAGCAGAGCGCAGATACCAA
ATACTGTTCTTCTAGTGTAGCCGTAGTTAGGCCACCACTTCAAGAACTCTGTAGCACCGCCTACATACCT
CGCTCTGCTAATCCTGTTACCAGTGGCTGCTGCCAGTGGCGATAAGTCGTGTCTTACCGGGTTGGACTCA
AGACGATAGTTACCGGATAAGGCGCAGCGGTCGGGCTGAACGGGGGGTTCGTGCACACAGCCCAGCTTGG
AGCGAACGACCTACACCGAACTGAGATACCTACAGCGTGAGCTATGAGAAAGCGCCACGCTTCCCGAAGG
GAGAAAGGCGGACAGGTATCCGGTAAGCGGCAGGGTCGGAACAGGAGAGCGCACGAGGGAGCTTCCAGGG
GGAAACGCCTGGTATCTTTATAGTCCTGTCGGGTTTCGCCACCTCTGACTTGAGCGTCGATTTTTGTGAT
GCTCGTCAGGGGGGCGGAGCCTATGGAAAAACGCCAGCAACGCGGCCTTTTTACGGTTCCTGGCCTTTTG
CTGGCCTTTTGCTCACATGAGATCTTGGCAGGATATATTGTGGTGTAACGTTATCAGCTTGCATGCCGGT
CGATCTAGTAACATAGATGACACCGCGCGCGATAATTTATCCTAGTTTGCGCGCTATATTTTGTTTTCTA
TCGCGTATTAAATGTATAATTGCGGGACTCTAATCATAAAAACCCATCTCATAAATAACGTCATGCATTA
CATGTTAATTATTACATGCTTAACGTAATTCAACAGAAATTATATGATAATCATCGCAAGACCGGCAACA
GGATTCAATCTTAAGAAACTTTATTGCCAAATGTTTGAACGATCTGCTTGACTCTAGGGGTCATCAGATT
TCGGTGACGGGCAGGACCGGACGGGGCGGCACCGGCAGGCTGAAGTCCAGCTGCCAGAAACCCACGTCAT
GCCAGTTCCCGTGCTTGAAGCCGGCCGCCCGCAGCATGCCGCGGGGGGCATATCCGAGCGCCTCGTGCAT
GCGCACGCTCGGGTCGTTGGGCAGCCCGATGACAGCGACCACGCTCTTGAAGCCCTGTGCCTCCAGGGAC
TTCAGCAGGTGGGTGTAGAGCGTGGAGCCCAGTCCCGTCCGCTGGTGGCGGGGGGAGACGTACACGGTCG
ACTCGGCCGTCCAGTCGTAGGCGTTGCGTGCCTTCCAGGGACCCGCGTAGGCGATGCCGGCGACCTCGCC
GTCCACCTCGGCGACGAGCCAGGGATAGCGCTCCCGCAGACGGACGAGGTCGTCCGTCCACTCCTGCGGT
TCCTGCGGCTCGGTACGGAAGTTGACCGTGCTTGTCTCGATGTAGTGGTTGACGATGGTGCAGACCGCCG
GCATGTCCGCCTCGGTGGCACGGCGGATGTCGGCCGGGCGTCGTTCTGGGCTCATGGTAGATCCCCTCGA
TCGAGTTGAGAGTGAATATGAGACTCTAATTGGATACCGAGGGGAATTTATGGAACGTCAGTGGAGCATT
TTTGACAAGAAATATTTGCTAGCTGATAGTGACCTTAGGCGACTTTTGAACGCGCAATAATGGTTTCTGA
CGTATGTGCTTAGCTCATTAAACTCCAGAAACCCGCGGCTCAGTGGCTCCTTCAACGTTGCGGTTCTGTC
AGTTCCAAACGTAAAACGGCTTGTCCCGCGTCATCGGCGGGGGTCATAACGTGACTCCCTTAATTCTCCG
CTCATGATCGATAACATTAACGCTTACAATTTCCATTCGCCATTCAGGCTGCGCAACTGTTGGGAAGGGC
GATCGGTGCGGGCCTCTTCGCTATTACGCCAGCTGGCGAAAGGGGGATGTGCTGCAAGGCGATTAAGTTG
GGTAACGCCAGGGTTTTCCCAGTCACGACGTTGTAAAACGACGGCCAGTGAGCGCGCGTAATACGACTCA
CTATAGGGCGAATTGGGTACCGCTAACCCAATCTCAATCGAACCGGACCAAATTAGAATGAAATGGTTTT
AGTGAGTTACATGGTTCTTAATTTGACTGGATGAAATTAATTAAAGGCACTATATAGATGAAACTAAAAC
TACAAGAACATTGCTCTAACTTTTACACAACTTTAAAAAAAAAAAAAAAAAAAATCGTGGAATGTTGATT
CATTTGACCTTTATTCTGGATTGAAAGTGATGCAAAAATGACTTTATCTAATAAATAAAAAAAAGAAGAC
TTTATCTGATGTAGTGAAATTCTTGTATTTGTTGATGCAATGATGCTATGGATTGTTTTCAAATGTTTCA
ATTACGTATCAAATTATTTTATTTGTACCAACACATGCAAGTATGCAACCATGGCCTCGTCGTAAAGAAC
TTTGGGCAACATACAAATTTGGGCAAACATCTATAACACATTGGATTTTTTTGATCGATTTAATTTGATT
CTTGGAATTACTATTACCTTCTTCTTTTAAAAATTCAGTAAGATATGTGTTACCGTGTGAAAGTCTATAT
GTGTGGGAACGAAAGGTTTGAAGACGAGTAAGAAAGTAGAAGAGCACAATGCGAAACTTTATTGGTATAC
GTAACTGTTTATTGACGACATTTGTAGGAACAAAAATTGCAAGATAACACATTTTTTAGTGTTTGCTTTG
CTTGTTTATAGTAACCGGTAGGCAGTGGCGGAGGCAGAATAATTAGATACAGGGGTCACTCTTTTTGTAA
GCCAAATACCAAAAAAAAAAAATTAAGAAAAATGATAATATCCTCATAAATGATAATTTCAAAAAAAAAT
ATATATATGAGAAAGAAAAAAACTGTTCTAGTAAAGTAAACATTAAATCTAAAGTAATTTATACTGTGTT
AAACAATAATAATGAGATTAACTTAGTTTAATAGACTTATTTTTTTATTTATAAAATTAATTGGGTTAAT
TTGTTGTAGGTTTAATATTTTTTGTTAGACTATATTTGAATATATATTGATGGGGGTCAATAATATTTTG
GGAAAGGGTCAATTTATAAAAATTAACAAAACCTAAAGTAATTTTCTAAAATCCATAGGGGTCAATTGAC
CCCCATGATTATACACTCCCTCCGCCACTGCCGGTAGGGTTTGATGTCTTGGATTGTTAAGTTTTAAAGT
TTTGTCTCATGATCTATGTAAGTGCTTAAGCCGGCGCTAGCATAAATTGAACCTTTAATCAGAATGTAGT
AGTTGACCTGGATGGATGACACTTTTATGCGAGATGGGTCGAGCGACGCTAACCATTAGGCCCTCGATCG
GCAGTCGGCAGATATAACTTAGATACAGTGGATAGTGACATATCCTCTTAATAAATATGTTTTAAATGTT
AGATTAACTTATGACCTAAAGAAAAGAAGTTAGATTAACATTTTTTAGAAATTATTATTTCGGATAGGTT
TAATAAGCATAAGTCAGCGAAACTTATAAGGTATTTATTTACAATTATAAAATCAACAGCTTCCAAACAA
AATCTTTTTTCTTTTTGACTTCTTAAAACAAAATCTCATACTAACCGATTTAACATTATGTTTGTGAATA
ATATGGTAACGCGAATGATTAGCAACATAAAAAACAAAGAGTCAACTAACCGCATTCATGAATGGAATGG
AATGTCACGGTCAATCATTAGATTTGGTGTTACGGAATACATATTTATTAAATGTATATGAAGAAAAAAG
CATGGCCAATAATAATGTAAATAAATTGGCTCAACATGCGATGTATGTACATAATTTAGAGTGGAAAATG
AAAAGATATATACAATGTGTATTAATATAGATGTACGCAGTTGTATAAAATTGATGGACATGATTTAGGT
TTTTTTTTAAAAAATTGATGGACATTTTTCAAATATCAAAATGTTTAATTTATATTTTCTACATATAATT
GAAATTAAACAAAGGAGATATAAGTTCTACATAATTTTACTTTGTATCGTTGGAACAAACACGTACAGTA
GTATTATTTTATATATGTGCATGTATGTTTTGCGTTCCTTTAAAAATCAAATACATGGGAAGATAACATG
CAACGAACCAGATGATACAGCGCCTGATGAGAGGTCAAAAACGTAACGAGTTTGACTTGTATAATATTAA
TATGTAGTTGCATGTTTGATGTTGACACAGCATCGCCATCATTAATTCGTTCTCTGCAGTCTACCGAACT
AATTAATCTCAAATAATCGATGAGTACATATATGTTAAGTCCGTCGAGGCTAATGTATAATTCAATAATA
TAAATATGTTCATTCGAGGATATAGTTCATATTATTATATATCTGTTTAAAATTATTGACTCCAATCATC
CTATAAACTAAGAGGGTTGACACCGCAGCAAAGAAAAAAATAAAATATACCATAATTCATATATTTGCAC
AATCTGAATTATAATGGAAATTAAGTTTGCTCAAACAAAAAAAAAGGGTTGGCTCCATATACGAAATTGT
TAATTTGTAATTTTGTAGGACTTCTAATTAAAAAAATATATATCAATAAATGATTATTTTATATATGTCA
ATTATATCTGATCATTAATTAATTAATTGTTTCGAAAATAATTAATTAATTTTGAAATTTAAATTAAAGC
AATATTAAATGTAAAAATTTTAAATTATATTAAACTAGAAATTTATTGTGAGCATTTTTGTGTATAGATC
AAGATATGATGAATCTTGTGGGATTTTTTTTATTCTATAACAGGTGTTGTTTCATATGCTACGCATTTTT
ATATATTTAACCAAACATAATGACAAGTTGACAACGACTAGTATTTCTTCCCATTTAGATGATAAGATTA
GTCCAAATACTCCAAACCGTCTGTTGGATTAAGAATGACCGGAATACGATTACTCCAAAACGCATATGGG
TTTACTGGTCGAGAATATACCTTTGGATTAAGATCATGTAGAGTTATTTCATTACGATTTTGATTTCTTT
TGGTTATTGTGAATATGTTTTTTACTTTCTTTTTTCTGTTAGAGATCATTTGTGAATATGTTAAGTGGTA
AGTGTACAATTTTTCATATTTTGAATCGAGTATCATAAATATCATTGTACACATACCAGTTTATTTATTT
CGTCCTGATATTAACAAGTAACAACGTCAATTTTGAGATCAATTATTTGAAAATATAGAAAACTGAAAGT
ATTAACCAATTTAGTTTGATTCTAATTAGAGTCATCGTATTGTGCTAGTAATCGGTGACGGGAACCACAT
AAAACGACAGTTTATCAACATAAAAAAAAATCACAAACACATAGAAGACTCTAGTTTTGTTATAAACTTG
TGCTAAATAATTAACACGATACATAATACTCTTCATTATTATATATACTTTTCATGTATAATAATGCATG
GACATTACACAAATGGAATGAATAGTACAATTGTATGTGCATGAATGTTTTTCTAAAAACTGACATCCGT
TTGTATGCTATTTTATCCTTGTTTGTTATTTAATAGTAGAAAACTTGCGAGGACCAAAATAATTAGCATG
CAAAGAACCAGAAGAAATCGTGAGAACTAAAACGTAAAGAACTCTTGTGACTTGTATAATATATAGTTTG
TATGCATGTTTGATGTTGACACAACATATCTCCATCATTAATTCGTCCCTTGCAGTCTCTCAAACTTATT
AATCTCAAATAATCGATGTTTATAGATTAAGTCCCTCGAGACTAATAATGTAAATCCAATGATACAATGT
GGTTCCTTCGACGACGAATCATATTCTGATTTCTGTATATCTGTAATATAAAGTACGATTATTATTATAT
TTGAATACAATCATACTTAATAAAATATTGTGTCATATATATTTATCTCCATAAATGTTTCTCTTGACTG
AAATGTGAATACCCAAACATAAAAACATATACAGTAAATACTTTGTTCAATTCCCATTAAATTTCTCTTT
GAATCTAAAATCAGACATAGAAATACTGTTGTTTAGAGAAAGATTTTGAATATATAGAACATTAAATCGC
CGCAGAACTTTGTTGTTTAGAGAAAGATTTTAAATATGATAAGAACTCAACTAAAGAAAAAGAAAAAAAA
TTATGACGTCTCAATTTAGAGTTTTATTGGTTCTTTTGTACAGTTCTGTAATGTTAGGAATCGTTTTATA
CACAAAGGTAACTTAAATCTTTCAAACGTCTACGGTAGTGGACGGTCATTAAAATCAGAGTTAAGAAAAC
GAACAAACCAAATTTAATCATATCTTATACACTCGAGACCTTGATTATATATTACTCTTTTATATATTAA
CAGAACTAGAAATAAAAACTATACATTATTAGAATATCGTAACGTATACTAATATCCCATCGACCAGTAT
ATAAACGACACAAGTCACAGTACATTCTCATCACATACCACAAAATATCTCATAAAGATCAAATAAACAC
TAAACCTGAAAGCAAAAAAGGGCCCATGAAAAAGTCAACAAGACTCTTATGGCTATTATCCATCATTGTT
TTGGTGGCAGCCGTTTCTAAGGCAGTCGCAGAGGTAGACAACGATGATGATGACGATAATACTTCATTGG
AAGGCATGACGACGGCTAAACGTGAAACCCTCGAAGTTGAGGATCATACTTCATTGGAAGGCATGGTTAA
ACGTGAAGCCCTCGAAGTAAAACCACCAAAAGCTGGCAAAGGCAAAGGCAAAGGTAAAGGTCGTGGCACC
GTTGCCGCAGGACCTGAGATGAATTGGCCTGGACAATGGGAGTTATTCATGAAGAATTCTGGTGTTTCAG
CCATGCACGCAATTTTGATGCCTTTGATCAATAAAGTTCAGTTTTACGACGCAACCATTTGGAGAATTTC
ACAAATCAAATTGCCTCCAGGCGTACCTTGCCATGTTTTTGACGCCAAAAAAAATAAAGTTGATTGTTGG
GCTCACTCTGTCCTCGTCGATATTAACACCGGAGACATCAAGCCTCTTGCGGTAACAAAATTACTAATTA
TTACTCCCTCCGTTCCTTTTTTATATAACGTTTTAGTTAAAATCACGCAGATTAAGAAATTACAAATATA
ATTCATTTTACACATTAGTAATTGTTGATCTGATGGATTTAATGGAAACATGACAGCTTACAACAGACAC
ATGGTGTTCTTCTGGAGGTTTAACCGTAAACGGTACTTTGGTAAGTACTGGAGGATTCCAAGGAGGAGCA
AACACGGCAAGGTACCTATCCACATGCGAAAACTGTGTATGGATTGAATATCCAAAGGCACTCGCTGCAA
GGAGATGGTACTCAACACAAGCCACTCTTCCTGATGGAACTTTCATCGTTGTTGGAGGCCGTGACGCTCT
CAACTACGAGTATATCCTTCCGGAAGGACAAAACAACAAGAAACTCTATGACTCACAACTTCTTAGACAA
ACAGATGATCCAGAAGAAAACAATCTTTACCCTTTTGTTTGGCTTAACACTGATGGTAACCTCTTCATTT
TCGCCAACAACCGATCCATTCTTCTTAGCCCGAAAACAAACAAAGTGCTCAAAGAGTTCCCTCAACTTCC
CGGTGGTGCCCGTAACTACCCTGGTTCCGCCTCCTCGGCTCTTCTCCCCATCCGCCTCTACGTCCAAAAC
CCCGCTATCATCCCCGCTGATGTCCTAGTTTGCGGTGGTGCAAAACAAGACGCTTACTTCCGTGCAGAGA
GGTTAAAGATTTACGATTGGGCCTTGAAAGATTGTGCAAGGTTAAACATCAATAGTGCTAAGCCTGTATG
GAAAACAGAGACCATGCCAACGTCACGTGTGATGAGTGATACTGTGATCCTTCCTAATGGAGAAATTCTT
ATCATTAATGGTGCAAAACGTGGCTCCTCTGGTTGGCACTTAGCCAAAGAACCAAATTTTGCTCCACTCT
TGTACAAACCTAACAAACCTTTAGGCCAACGTTTCAAAGAACTCGCTCCTTCCACTATCCCTCGTGTGTA
CCATTCCATCGCAATCGCTCTTCCTGATGGTAAAGTTCTCGTCGGTGGAAGCAACACCAACAACGGATAC
CAATTCAACGTTGAGTACCCAACCGAACTCCGCATCGAGAAATTCTCACCACCTTACCTTGATCCAGCTC
TAGCCAATATGAGACCAAGAATCGTAAACACCGCAACACCAAAACAGATTAAGTATGGACAAATGTTTGA
CGTAAAGATCGAGCTTAAACAACAAAACGTAGCAAAGGAGAATGTAATGGTGACAATGTTGGCACCATCA
TTTACTACACATAGTGTATCAATGAACATGAGGTTGCTTATGTTGGGTATTAACAATGTGAAGAATGTTG
GTGGCGATAATCATCAAATCCAAGCCGTTGCTCCTCCTAGTGGAAAACTTGCTCCTCCTGGTTATTATCT
TCTCTTTGCCGTCTACAATGGTGTCCCTAGCGTTGGAGAATGGATTCAGATTGTCGGAAGCTTGATATCG
AATTCCTGCAGCCCGGGGGATCCACTAGTTCTAGAGCCTGGAGGTGGAGGTGGAGCTGTGAGCAAGGGCG
AGGAGCTGTTCACCGGGGTGGTGCCCATCCTGGTCGAGCTGGACGGCGACGTAAACGGCCACAAGTTCAG
CGTGTCCGGCGAGGGCGAGGGCGATGCCACCTACGGCAAGCTGACCCTGAAGTTCATCTGCACCACCGGC
AAGCTGCCCGTGCCCTGGCCCACCCTCGTGACCACCTTCGGCTACGGCCTGATGTGCTTCGCCCGCTACC
CCGACCACATGAAGCAGCACGACTTCTTCAAGTCCGCCATGCCCGAAGGCTACGTCCAGGAGCGCACCAT
CTTCTTCAAGGACGACGGCAACTACAAGACCCGCGCCGAGGTGAAGTTCGAGGGCGACACCCTGGTGAAC
CGCATCGAGCTGAAGGGCATCGACTTCAAGGAGGACGGCAACATCCTGGGGCACAAGCTGGAGTACAACT
ACAACAGCCACAACGTCTATATCATGGCCGACAAGCAGAAGAACGGCATCAAGGTGAACTTCAAGATCCG
CCACAACATCGAGGACGGCAGCGTGCAGCTCGCCGACCACTACCAGCAGAACACCCCCATCGGCGACGGC
CCCGTGCTGCTGCCCGACAACCACTACCTGAGCTACCAGTCCGCCCTGAGCAAAGACCCCAACGAGAAGC
GCGATCACATGGTCCTGCTGGAGTTCGTGACCGCCGCCGGGATCACTCTCGGCATGGACGAGCTGTACAA
GGATCCTGCTGGTGCTGCTGCGCCTCTAGCATAAGCGGCCGCGATCGTTCAAACATTTGGCAATAAAGTT
TCTTAAGATTGAATCCTGTTGCCGGTCTTGCGATGATTATCATATAATTTCTGTTGAATTACGTTAAGCA
TGTAATAATTAACATGTAATGCATGACGTTATTTATGAGATGGGTTTTTATGATTAGAGTCCCGCAATTA
TACATTTAATACGCGATAGAAAACAAAATATAGCGCGCAAACTAGGATAAATTATCGCGCGCGGTGTCAT
CTATGTTACTAGATCGAGCTCCAGCTTTTGTTCCCTTTAGTGAGGGTTAATTGCGCGCTTGGCGTAATCA
TGGTCATAGCTGTTTCCTGTGTGAAATTGTTATCCGCTCACAATTCCACACAACATACGAGCCGGAAGCA
TAAAGTGTAAAGCCTGGGGTGCCTAATGAGTGAGCTAACTCACATTAATTGCGTTGCGCTCACTGCCCGC
TTTCCAGTCGGGAAACCTGTCGTGCCAGCTGCATTAATGAATCGGCCAACGCGCGGGGAGAGGCGGTTTG
CGTATTGGGCGCTCTTCCGCTTCCTCGCTCACTGACTCGCTGCGCTCGGTCGTTCGGCTGCGGCGAGCGG
TATCAGCTCACTCAAAGGCGGTAATACGGTTATCCACAGAATCAGGGGATAACGCAGGAAAGAACATGAA
GGCCTTGACAGGATATATTGGCGGGTAAACTAAGTCGCTGTATGTGTTTGTTTGAGATCTAATTCCGGGG
ATCGGAAATCCAGAAGCCCGAGAGGTTGCCGCCTTTCGGGCTTTTTCTTTTTCAAAAAAAAAAATTTATA
AAACGATCTGTTGCGGCCGGCCGCCGGGTTGTGGGCAAAGGCGCTCGACGGTGGGCAACCGCTTGCGGTT
GTCCACGGGCGGAGCCGGTGCGCGTAGCGCATTGTCCACAAGCCAAGGGCGACCAATAATTGATATATAT
ATTCATAATTGAAAAGCTAATTGAACATACTACTTGCTGTAACTACTTGCCGGAGCGAGGGGTGTTTGCA
AGCTGTTGATCTGAAAGGGCTATTAGCGTTCTCACGTGCCTTTTTGATTAGCGATTTCACGTGACCTTAT
TAGCGATTTCACGTACTCCGATTAGCGATTTCACGTACCCTGATTAGCGATTTCACGTGGATAGTTTTTG
GAGCGGGCCGGAAAGCCCCGTGAATCAAGGCTTTGCGGGGCATTAGCGGTTTCACGTGGATAACTACCCT
CTATCCACAGGCTTCCGGGGATAAAAAAGCCCGCTCGACGGCGGGCTGTTGGATGGGGATCGCCTGAATC
GCCCCATCATCCAGCCAGAAAGTGAGGGAGCCACGGTTGATGAGAGCTTTGTTGTAGGTGGACCAGTTGG
TGATTTTGAACTTTTGCTTTGCCACGGAACGGTCTGCGTTGTCGGGAAGATGCGTGATCTGATCCTTCAA
CTCAGCAAAAGTTCGATTTATTCAACAAAGCCACGTTGTGTCTCAAAATCTCTGATGTTACATTGCACAA
GATAAAAATATATCATCATGAACAATAAAACTGTCTGCTTACATAAACAGTAATACAAGGGGTGTTATGA
GCCATATTCAACGGGAAACGTCTTGCTCAAGGCCGCGATTAAATTCCAACATGGATGCTGATTTATATGG
GTATAAATGGGCTCGCGATAATGTCGGGCAATCAGGTGCGACAATCTACCGATTGTATGGGAAGCCCGAT
GCGCCAGAGTTGTTTCTGAAACATGGCAAAGGTAGCGTTGCCAATGATGTTACAGATGAGATGGTCAGAC
TAAACTGGCTGACGGAATTTATGCCTCTTCCGACCATCAAGCATTTTATCCGTACTCCTGATGATGCATG
GTTACTCACCACTGCGATCCCAGGGAAAACAGCATTCCAGGTATTAGAAGAATATCCTGATTCAGGTGAA
AATATTGTTGATGCGCTGGCAGTGTTCCTGCGCCGGTTGCATTCGATTCCTGTTTGTAATTGTCCTTTTA
ACAGCGATCGCGTATTTCGTCTCGCTCAGGCGCAATCACGAATGAATAACGGTTTGGTTGATGCGAGTGA
TTTTGATGACGAGCGTAATGGCTGGCCTGTTGAACAAGTCTGGAAAGAAATGCATAAACTTTTGCCATTC
TCACCGGATTCAGTCGTCACTCATGGTGATTTCTCACTTGATAACCTTATTTTTGACGAGGGGAAATTAA
TAGGTTGTATTGATGTTGGACGAGTCGGAATCGCAGACCGATACCAGGATCTTGCCATCCTATGGAACTG
CCTCGGTGAGTTTTCTCCTTCATTACAGAAACGGCTTTTTCAAAAATATGGTATTGATAATCCTGATATG
AATAAATTGCAGTTTCATTTGATGCTCGATGAGTTTTTCTAATCAGAATTGGTTAATTGGTTGTAACCAT
GACCAAAATCCCTTAACGTGAGTTTTCGTTCCACTGAGCGTCAGACCCCGTAGAAAAGATCAAAGGATCT
TC
